Addgene plasmid #198816: pHW580
Purpose: In vivo calcium indicator. Presence of calcium (Ca2+) increases reporter signal intensity. Based on GCaMP7, improved SNR, slow kinetics
Depositing lab: Paul Sternberg. Depositing organization: California Institute of Technology. Publication: A cGAL-UAS bipartite expression toolkit for Caenorhabditis elegans sensory neurons. Nava S, Palma W, Wan X, Oh JY, Gharib S, Wang H, Revanna JS, Tan M, Zhang M, Liu J, Chen CH, Lee JS, Perry B, Sternberg PW. Proc Natl Acad Sci U S A. 2023 Dec 19;120(51):e2221680120. doi: 10.1073/pnas.2221680120. Epub 2023 Dec 14. PubMed 38096407.
Backbone
  Vector backbone: pPD117.01
  Backbone manufacturer: Fire Lab C. elegans Vector Kit
  Vector type: Worm Expression
Growth in bacteria
  Bacterial resistance: Ampicillin, 100 μg/mL
  Growth temperature: 37°C
  Growth strain: DH5alpha
  Copy number: High Copy
Gene/Insert
  Gene/Insert name: 15xUAS::GCaMP7s-SL2-mKate2::let-858 3'UTR
  Species: C. elegans (nematode)
  Insert size (bp): 2952
  Cloning method: Gibson Cloning
Terms and licenses: Academic/Nonprofit Terms; Industry Terms: Not Available to Industry
How to cite: pHW580 was a gift from Paul Sternberg (Addgene plasmid # 198816 ; http://n2t.net/addgene:198816 ; RRID:Addgene_198816)
