[The description below was written by a language model from this plasmid's Addgene catalogue record and pLannotate feature annotations shown in this document.]
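Description:
pHW580 is a C. elegans expression plasmid built on the pPD117.01 backbone from the Fire Lab vector kit. It serves as a UAS effector in a cGAL-UAS bipartite expression system. It is maintained in E. coli as a high-copy plasmid through a ColE1/pUC-type origin and selected with ampicillin via the β-lactamase gene and its native promoter. Remnants of the lac regulatory region (a lacI fragment, CAP site, lac promoter and operator) and a fragment of the pUC multiple cloning site are carried over from the cloning backbone and have no stated role in the worm.

The roughly 2.95 kb insert is recorded as 15xUAS::GCaMP7s-SL2-mKate2::let-858 3'UTR. Three annotated blocks of five tandem Gal4-binding sites make up the 15 UAS copies, so transcription depends on a GAL4-based driver supplied separately; the record does not name the minimal promoter lying between the UAS array and the coding region. The first open reading frame is the calcium indicator GCaMP7s, whose fluorescence increases when calcium is present and which is described as having improved signal-to-noise and slow kinetics. The automated annotation labels it as a GCaMP6s fragment, presumably reflecting similarity between the two sensors. An SL2 trans-splicing sequence then allows a second cistron, the red fluorescent protein mKate2, to be expressed from the same operon-like transcript. The annotation tool calls this mNeptune, a related Entacmaea quadricolor-derived protein. The let-858 3'UTR is named in the insert but not annotated.

Crossed or co-injected with cell-specific cGAL drivers, the construct permits in vivo calcium imaging in chosen neurons. The publication title points to sensory neurons. mKate2 likely marks the expressing cells and could serve as a calcium-independent reference signal.
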