Features (pLannotate 1.2.2; 13 found; start..end, strand, type, name):
     36..130     +  protein_bind   5X UAS: five tandem copies of the "ScaI site" 17-mer CGGAGTACTGTCCTCCG, an upstream activating sequence (UAS) that efficiently binds yeast Gal4 (Webster et al., 1988; Pfeiffer et al., 2010) GAL4
    169..263     +  protein_bind   5X UAS: five tandem copies of the "ScaI site" 17-mer CGGAGTACTGTCCTCCG, an upstream activating sequence (UAS) that efficiently binds yeast Gal4 (Webster et al., 1988; Pfeiffer et al., 2010) GAL4
    302..396     +  protein_bind   5X UAS: five tandem copies of the "ScaI site" 17-mer CGGAGTACTGTCCTCCG, an upstream activating sequence (UAS) that efficiently binds yeast Gal4 (Webster et al., 1988; Pfeiffer et al., 2010) GAL4
    719..736     -  misc_feature   MCS (fragment): pUC18/19 multiple cloning site
    847..2197    +  CDS            GCaMP6s (fragment): improved fluorescent protein-based calcium sensor (Chen et al., 2013)
   2468..3316    +  CDS            mNeptune: mNeptune is a basic (constitutively fluorescent) far red fluorescent protein published in 2009, derived from Entacmaea quadricolor. It is reported to be a rapidly-maturing monomer with moderate acid sensitivity.
   3839..3943    +  promoter       AmpR promoter: bla
   3944..4804    +  CDS            AmpR: β-lactamase; bla; confers resistance to ampicillin, carbenicillin, and related antibiotics
   4975..5563    +  rep_origin     ori: high-copy-number ColE1/pMB1/pBR322/pUC origin of replication
   5746..5838    +  CDS            lacI (fragment): lac repressor; lacI; The lac repressor binds to the lac operator to inhibit transcription in E. coli. This inhibition can be relieved by adding lactose or isopropyl-β-D-thiogalactopyranoside (IPTG).
   5851..5872    +  protein_bind   CAP binding site: CAP binding activates transcription in the presence of cAMP. E. coli catabolite activator protein
   5887..5917    +  promoter       lac promoter: promoter for the E. coli lac operon
   5925..5941    +  protein_bind   lac operator: The lac repressor binds to the lac operator to inhibit transcription in E. coli. This inhibition can be relieved by adding lactose or isopropyl-β-D-thiogalactopyranoside (IPTG). lac repressor encoded by lacI
>Addgene plasmid #198816 | pHW580 | addgene full sequence | sequence record 390989 | Addgene NGS Result
AAGCTTGCTAGCCCATGATTACGCCAAGCTACGGGCGGAGTACTGTCCTCCGAGCGGAGTACTGTCCTCC
GAGCGGAGTACTGTCCTCCGAGCGGAGTACTGTCCTCCGAGCGGAGTACTGTCCTCCGAGCGGAGACTCC
CTAGCCCATGATTACGCCAAGCTACGGGCGGAGTACTGTCCTCCGAGCGGAGTACTGTCCTCCGAGCGGA
GTACTGTCCTCCGAGCGGAGTACTGTCCTCCGAGCGGAGTACTGTCCTCCGAGCGGAGACTCCCTAGCCC
ATGATTACGCCAAGCTACGGGCGGAGTACTGTCCTCCGAGCGGAGTACTGTCCTCCGAGCGGAGTACTGT
CCTCCGAGCGGAGTACTGTCCTCCGAGCGGAGTACTGTCCTCCGAGCGGAGACTCCCTAGGGGCGGCCGC
ACTGACTGGGCCGGCCAAAAATGCATAAGGTTTTGCTGGCACTGTTCTTTATCTTTCTGGCACCAGCATC
CGCACTGGCAGTCTCCGAACCGGCCTGCAGGTCGATTTTTTGCAAATTACGAGCGTTGTAGGGGGCGGAG
CGATAGGTCCTATAGGTTTTGGTATATCATCATTCATTCATTCATTGGTACATTCATTTACCCACCTTCC
TCTTTCTGAGCTTCTCTGGAGTTCTGTGCTTCCTTTTTCCCTTATCTTTATACTGTAATTTTTAACTTTC
AGGCATTGATTGGCGCGCCTCTAGAGGATCCCCGGGATTGGCCAAAGGACCCAAAGGTATGTTTCGAATG
ATACTAACATAACATAGAACATTTTCAGGAGGACCCTTGGCTAGCGTCGACGGTACCGGTGCGATCGCTA
GCAAAAATGGGTTCTCATCATCATCATCATCATGGTATGGCTAGCATGACTGGTGGACAGCAAATGGGTC
GGGATCTGTACGACGATGACGATAAGGATCTCGCCACCATGGTCGACTCATCACGTCGTAAGTGGAATAA
GACAGGTCACGCAGTCAGAGTGATAGGTCGGCTGAGCTCACTCGAGAACGTCTATATCAAGGCCGACAAG
CAGAAGAACGGCATCAAGGCGAACTTCCACATCCGCCACAACATCGAGGACGGCGGCGTGCAGCTCGCCT
ACCACTACCAGCAGAACACCCCCATCGGCGACGGCCCCGTGCTGCTGCCCGACAACCACTACCTGAGCGT
GCAGTCCAAACTTTCGAAAGACCCCAACGAGAAGCGCGATCACATGGTCCTGCTGGAGTTCGTGACCGCC
GCCGGGATCACTCTCGGCATGGACGAGCTGTACAAGGGCGGTACCGGAGGGAGCATGGTGAGCAAGGGCG
AGGAGCTGTTCACCGGGGTGGTGCCCATCCTGGTCGAGCTGGACGGCGACGTAAACGGCCACAAGTTCAG
CGTGTCCGGCGAGGGTGAGGGCGATGCCACCTACGGCAAGCTGACCCTGAAGTTCATCTGCACCACCGGC
AAGCTGCCCGTGCCCTGGCCCACCCTCGTGACCACCCTGACCTACGGCGTGCAGTGCTTCAGCCGCTACC
CCGACCACATGAAGCAGCACGACTTCTTCAAGTCCGCCATGCCCGAAGGCTACATCCAGGAGCGCACCAT
CTTCTTCAAGGACGACGGCAACTACAAGACCCGCGCCGAGGTGAAGTTCGAGGGCGACACCCTGGTGAAC
CGCATCGAGCTTAAGGGCATCGACTTCAAGGAGGACGGCAACATCCTGGGGCACAAGCTGGAGTACAACC
TTCCTGACCAACTGACTGAAGAGCAGATCGCAGAATTTAAAGAGCTTTTCTCCCTATTTGACAAGGACGG
GGATGGGACAATAACAACCAAGGAGCTGGGGACGGTGATGCGGTCTCTGGGGCAGAACCCCACAGAAGCA
GAGCTGCAGGACATGATCAATGAAGTAGATGCCGACGGTGACGGCACAATCGACTTCCCTGAGTTCCTGA
CAATGATGGCAAGAAAAATGAAATACAGGGACACGGAAGAAGAAATTAGAGAAGCGTTCGGTGTGTTTGA
TAAGGATGGCAATGGCTACATCAGTGCAGCAGAGCTTCGCCACGTGATGACAAACCTTGGAGAGAAGTTA
ACAGATGAAGAGGTTGATGAAATGATCAGGGAAGCAGACATCGATGGGGATGGTCAGGTAAACTACGAAG
AGTTTGTACAAATGATGACAGCGAAGTAACCTGCAGGTTTTGAATTCGCTGTCTCATCCTACTTTCACCT
AGTTAACTGCTTGTCTTAAAATCTATGCTTCTCTTTAGTATCTAAAATTTTCCTAGAAGCTTACAAGTAT
ATAAATGGTCTCTTCTCAATAAAGGTTGTATATTTATTCATCTTATTGAATCTGCCATTTCCTCGTTTTT
GCGAGTTTATATACCTTCCAATTTTCTTTCTATTGTATTTTCAACTTCTAATTTTAATTCAGGGAAACTG
CTGTACCGGTAGAAAAAATGGTCTCCGAGCTCATTAAAGAAAACATGCATATGAAGCTCTACATGGAGGG
AACCGTCAACAACCACCACTTCAAGTGCACCTCCGAGGGAGAGGGAAAGCCATACGAGGGAACCCAAACC
ATGCGTATCAAGGCCGTCGAGGGAGGACCACTCCCATTCGCCTTCGACATCCTCGCCACCTCCTTCATGT
ACGGATCCAAGGTAAGTTTAAACATATATATACTAACTAACCCTGATTATTTAAATTTTCAGACCTTCAT
CAACCACACCCAAGGAATCCCAGACTTCTTCAAGCAATCCTTCCCAGAGGGATTCACCTGGGAGCGTGTC
ACCACCTACGAGGACGGAGGAGTCCTCACCGCCACCCAAGACACCTCCCTCCAAGACGGATGCCTCATCT
ACAACGTCAAGGTAAGTTTAAACAGTTCGGTACTAACTAACCATACATATTTAAATTTTCAGATCCGTGG
AGTCAACTTCCCATCCAACGGACCAGTCATGCAAAAGAAGACCCTCGGATGGGAGGCCTCCACCGAGACC
CTCTACCCAGCCGACGGAGGACTTGAGGGACGTGCCGACATGGCCCTCAAGCTCGTCGGAGGAGGACACC
TCATCTGCAACCTCAAGGTAAGTTTAAACATGATTTTACTAACTAACTAATCTGATTTAAATTTTCAGAC
CACCTACCGTTCCAAGAAGCCAGCCAAGAACCTCAAGATGCCAGGAGTCTACTACGTCGACCGTCGTCTT
GAGCGTATCAAGGAGGCCGACAAGGAGACCTACGTCGAGCAACACGAGGTCGCCGTCGCCCGTTACTGCG
ACCTCCCATCCAAGCTCGGACACCGTTAATTCGCTAGCCGGCCATACAAGTAATCCGGATGATCGACGCC
AACGTCGTTGAATTTTCAAATTTTAAATACTGAATATTTGTTTTTTTTCCTATTATTTATTTATTCTCTT
TGTGTTTTTTTTCTTGCTTTCTAAAAAATTAATTCAATCCAAATCTAAACATTTTTTTTTCTCTTTCCGT
CTCCCAATTCGTATTCCGCTCCTCTCATCTGAACACAATGTGCAAGTTTATTTATCTTCTCGCTTTCATT
TCATTAGGACGTGGGGGGAATTGGTGGAAGGGGGAAACACACAAAAGGATGATGGAAATGAAATAAGGAC
ACACAATATGCAACAACATTCAATTCAGAAATATGGAGGAAGGTTTAAAAGAAAACATAAAAATATATAG
AGGAGGAAGGAAAACTAGTAAAAAATAAGCAAAGAAATTAGGCGAACGATGAGAATTGTCCTCGCTTGGG
CCCAAAAGGCCTTTTTTTTTTGGCGCCGACGTCAGGTGGCACTTTTCGGGGAAATGTGCGCGGAACCCCT
ATTTGTTTATTTTTCTAAATACATTCAAATATGTATCCGCTCATGAGACAATAACCCTGATAAATGCTTC
AATAATATTGAAAAAGGAAGAGTATGAGTATTCAACATTTCCGTGTCGCCCTTATTCCCTTTTTTGCGGC
ATTTTGCCTTCCTGTTTTTGCTCACCCAGAAACGCTGGTGAAAGTAAAAGATGCTGAAGATCAGTTGGGT
GCACGAGTGGGTTACATCGAACTGGATCTCAACAGCGGTAAGATCCTTGAGAGTTTTCGCCCCGAAGAAC
GTTTTCCAATGATGAGCACTTTTAAAGTTCTGCTATGTGGCGCGGTATTATCCCGTATTGACGCCGGGCA
AGAGCAACTCGGTCGCCGCATACACTATTCTCAGAATGACTTGGTTGAGTACTCACCAGTCACAGAAAAG
CATCTTACGGATGGCATGACAGTAAGAGAATTATGCAGTGCTGCCATAACCATGAGTGATAACACTGCGG
CCAACTTACTTCTGACAACGATCGGAGGACCGAAGGAGCTAACCGCTTTTTTGCACAACATGGGGGATCA
TGTAACTCGCCTTGATCGTTGGGAACCGGAGCTGAATGAAGCCATACCAAACGACGAGCGTGACACCACG
ATGCCTGTAGCAATGGCAACAACGTTGCGCAAACTATTAACTGGCGAACTACTTACTCTAGCTTCCCGGC
AACAATTAATAGACTGGATGGAGGCGGATAAAGTTGCAGGACCACTTCTGCGCTCGGCCCTTCCGGCTGG
CTGGTTTATTGCTGATAAATCTGGAGCCGGTGAGCGTGGGTCTCGCGGTATCATTGCAGCACTGGGGCCA
GATGGTAAGCCCTCCCGTATCGTAGTTATCTACACGACGGGGAGTCAGGCAACTATGGATGAACGAAATA
GACAGATCGCTGAGATAGGTGCCTCACTGATTAAGCATTGGTAACTGTCAGACCAAGTTTACTCATATAT
ACTTTAGATTGATTTAAAACTTCATTTTTAATTTAAAAGGATCTAGGTGAAGATCCTTTTTGATAATCTC
ATGACCAAAATCCCTTAACGTGAGTTTTCGTTCCACTGAGCGTCAGACCCCGTAGAAAAGATCAAAGGAT
CTTCTTGAGATCCTTTTTTTCTGCGCGTAATCTGCTGCTTGCAAACAAAAAAACCACCGCTACCAGCGGT
GGTTTGTTTGCCGGATCAAGAGCTACCAACTCTTTTTCCGAAGGTAACTGGCTTCAGCAGAGCGCAGATA
CCAAATACTGTTCTTCTAGTGTAGCCGTAGTTAGGCCACCACTTCAAGAACTCTGTAGCACCGCCTACAT
ACCTCGCTCTGCTAATCCTGTTACCAGTGGCTGCTGCCAGTGGCGATAAGTCGTGTCTTACCGGGTTGGA
CTCAAGACGATAGTTACCGGATAAGGCGCAGCGGTCGGGCTGAACGGGGGGTTCGTGCACACAGCCCAGC
TTGGAGCGAACGACCTACACCGAACTGAGATACCTACAGCGTGAGCTATGAGAAAGCGCCACGCTTCCCG
AAGGGAGAAAGGCGGACAGGTATCCGGTAAGCGGCAGGGTCGGAACAGGAGAGCGCACGAGGGAGCTTCC
AGGGGGAAACGCCTGGTATCTTTATAGTCCTGTCGGGTTTCGCCACCTCTGACTTGAGCGTCGATTTTTG
TGATGCTCGTCAGGGGGGCGGAGCCTATGGAAAAACGCCAGCAACGCGGCCTTTTTACGGTTCCTGGCCT
TTTGCTGGCCTTTTGCTCACATGTTCTTTCCTGCGTTATCCCCTGATTCTGTGGATAACCGTATTACCGC
CTTTGAGTGAGCTGATACCGCTCGCCGCAGCCGAACGACCGAGCGCAGCGAGTCAGTGAGCGAGGAAGCG
GAAGAGCGCCCAATACGCAAACCGCCTCTCCCCGCGCGTTGGCCGATTCATTAATGCAGCTGGCACGACA
GGTTTCCCGACTGGAAAGCGGGCAGTGAGCGCAACGCAATTAATGTGAGTTAGCTCACTCATTAGGCACC
CCAGGCTTTACACTTTATGCTTCCGGCTCGTATGTTGTGTGGAATTGTGAGCGGATAACAATTTCACACA
GGAAACAGCTATGACCATGATTACGCCAAGCTGTAAGTTTAAACATGATCTTACTAACTAACTATTCTCA
TTTAAATTTTCAGAGCTTAAAAATGGCTGAAATCACTCACAACGATGGATACGCTAACAACTTGGAAATG
AAAT
